>Addgene plasmid #61734 | pEFIRES NQO1 Y128F | addgene full sequence | sequence record 136096 | Addgene assembled sequence
GAGTAATTCATACAAAAGGACTCGCCCCTGCCTTGGGGAATCCCAGGGACCGTCGTTAAACTCCCACTAA
CGTAGAACCCAGAGATCGCTGCGTTCCCGCCCCCTCACCCGCCCGCTCTCGTCATCACTGAGGTGGAGAA
GAGCATGCGTGAGGCTCCGGTGCCCGTCAGTGGGCAGAGCGCACATCGCCCACAGTCCCCGAGAAGTTGG
GGGGAGGGGTCGGCAATTGAACCGGTGCCTAGAGAAGGTGGCGCGGGGTAAACTGGGAAAGTGATGTCGT
GTACTGGCTCCGCCTTTTTCCCGAGGGTGGGGGAGAACCGTATATAAGTGCAGTAGTCGCCGTGAACGTT
CTTTTTCGCAACGGGTTTGCCGCCAGAACACAGGTAAGTGCCGTGTGTGGTTCCCGCGGGCCTGGCCTCT
TTACGGGTTATGGCCCTTGCGTGCCTTGAATTACTTCCACGCCCCTGGCTGCAGTACGTGATTCTTGATC
CCGAGCTTCGGGTTGGAAGTGGGTGGGAGAGTTCGAGGCCTTGCGCTTAAGGAGCCCCTTCGCCTCGTGC
TTGAGTTGAGGCCTGGCTTGGGCGCTGGGGCCGCCGCGTGCGAATCTGGTGGCACCTTCGCGCCTGTCTC
GCTGCTTTCGATAAGTCTCTAGCCATTTAAAATTTTTGATGACCTGCTGCGACGCTTTTTTTCTGGCAAG
ATAGTCTTGTAAATGCGGGCCAAGATCTGCACACTGGTATTTCGGTTTTTGGGGCCGCGGGCGGCGACGG
GGCCCGTGCGTCCCAGCGCACATGTTCGGCGAGGCGGGGCCTGCGAGCGCGGCCACCGAGAATCGGACGG
GGGTAGTCTCAAGCTGGCCGGCCTGCTCTGGTGCCTGGCCTCGCGCCGCCGTGTATCGCCCCGCCCTGGG
CGGCAAGGCTGGCCCGGTCGGCACCAGTTGCGTGAGCGGAAAGATGGCCGCTTCCCGGCCCTGCTGCAGG
GAGCTCAAAATGGAGGACGCGGCGCTCGGGAGAGCGGGCGGGTGAGTCACCCACACAAAGGAAAAGGGCC
TTTCCGTCCTCAGCCGTCGCTTCATGTGACTCCACGGAGTACCGGGCGCCGTCCAGGCACCTCGATTAGT
TCTCGAGCTTTTGGAGTACGTCGTCTTTAGGTTGGGGGGAGGGGTTTTATGCGATGGAGTTTCCCCACAC
TGAGTGGGTGGAGACTGAAGTTAGGCCAGCTTGGCACTTGATGTAATTCTCCTTGGAATTTGCCCTTTTT
GAGTTTGGATCTTGGTTCATTCTCAAGCCTCAGACAGTGGTTCAAAGTTTTTTTCTTCCATTTCAGGTGT
CGTGAACTAGAAGCTTTATTGCGGTAGTTTATCACAGTTAAATTGCTAACGCAGTCAGTGCTTCTGACAC
AACAGTCTCGAACTTAAGCTGCAGTGACTCTCTTAAGGTAGCCTTGCAGAAGTTGGTCGTGAGGCACTGG
GCAGGTAAGTATCAAGGTTACAAGACAGGTTTAAGGAGACCAATAGAAACTGGGCTTGTCGAGACAGAGA
AGACTCTTGCGTTTCTGATAGGCACCTATTGGTCTTACTGACATCCACTTTGCCTTTCTCTCCACAGGTG
TCCACTCCCAGTTCAATTACAGCTCTTAAGGCTAGAGTACTTAATACGACTCACTATAGGCTAGCCTCGA
GGCTATGGTCGGCAGAAGAGCACTGATCGTACTGGCTCACTCAGAGAGGACCTCCTTCAACTATGCCATG
AAGGAGGCTGCTGCAGCGGCTTTGAAGAAGAAAGGATGGGAGGTGGTGGAGTCGGACCTCTATGCCATGA
ACTTCAATCCCATCATTTCCAGAAAGGACATCACAGGTAAACTGAAGGACCCTGCGAACTTTCAGTATCC
TGCCGAGTCTGTTCTGGCTTATAAAGAAGGCCATCTGAGCCCAGATATTGTGGCTGAACAAAAGAAGCTG
GAAGCCGCAGACCTTGTGATATTCCAGTTCCCCCTGCAGTGGTTTGGAGTCCCTGCCATTCTGAAAGGCT
GGTTTGAGCGAGTGTTCATAGGAGAGTTTGCTTACACTTTCGCTGCCATGTATGACAAAGGACCCTTCCG
GAGTAAGAAGGCAGTGCTTTCCATCACCACTGGTGGCAGTGGCTCCATGTACTCTCTGCAAGGGATCCAC
GGGGACATGAATGTCATTCTCTGGCCAATTCAGAGTGGCATTCTGCATTTCTGTGGCTTCCAAGTCTTAG
AACCTCAACTGACATATAGCATTGGGCACACTCCAGCAGACGCCCGAATTCAAATCCTGGAAGGATGGAA
GAAACGCCTGGAGAATATTTGGGATGAGACACCACTGTATTTTGCTCCAAGCAGCCTCTTTGACCTAAAC
TTCCAGGCAGGATTCTTAATGAAAAAAGAGGTACAGGATGAGGAGAAAAACAAGAAATTTGGCCTTTCTG
TGGGCCATCACTTGGGCAAGTCCATCCCAACTGACAACCAGATCAAAGCTAGAAAATGAGCGGCCGCTCT
AGCCCAATTCCGCCCCCCCCCCTAACGTTACTGGCCGAAGCCGCTTGGAATAAGGCCGGTGTGCGTTTGT
CTATATGTTATTTTCCACCATATTGCCGTCTTTTGGCAATGTGAGGGCCCGGAAACCTGGCCCTGTCTTC
TTGACGAGCATTCCTAGGGGTCTTTCCCCTCTCGCCAAAGGAATGCAAGGTCTGTTGAATGTCGTGAAGG
AAGCAGTTCCTCTGGAAGCTTCTTGAAGACAAACAACGTCTGTAGCGACCCTTTGCAGGCAGCGGAACCC
CCCACCTGGCGACAGGTGCCTCTGCGGCCAAAAGCCACGTGTATAAGATACACCTGCAAAGGCGGCACAA
CCCCAGTGCCACGTTGTGAGTTGGATAGTTGTGGAAAGAGTCAAATGGCTCTCCTCAAGCGTATTCAACA
AGGGGCTGAAGGATGCCCAGAAGGTACCCCATTGTATGGGATCTGATCTGGGGCCTCGGTGCACATGCTT
TACATGTGTTTAGTCGAGGTTAAAAAAACGTCTAGGCCCCCCGAACCACGGGGACGTGGTTTTCCTTTGA
AAAACACGATGATAAGCTTGCCACAACCCGGGATCCTCTAGAGTCGACCCGGGCGGCCGCTTCCCTTTAG
TGAGGGTTAATGCTTCGAGCAGACATGATAAGATACATTGATGAGTTTGGACAAACCACAACTAGAATGC
AGTGAAAAAAATGCTTTATTTGTGAAATTTGTGATGCTATTGCTTTATTTGTAACCATTATAAGCTGCAA
TAAACAAGTTAACAACAACAATTGCATTCATTTTATGTTTCAGGTTCAGGGGGAGATGTGGGAGGTTTTT
TAAAGCAAGTAAAACCTCTACAAATGTGGTAAAATCCGATAAGGATCGATCCGGGCTGGCGTAATAGCGA
AGAGGCCCGCACCGATCGCCCTTCCCAACAGTTGCGCAGCCTGAATGGCGAATGG
[124 nt withheld, positions 3486-3609]
C
[91 nt withheld, positions 3611-3701]
A
[49 nt withheld, positions 3703-3751]
CCTTTGACGTTGGAGTCCACGTTCTTT
[37 nt withheld, positions 3779-3815]
ACCCTATCTCGGTCTATTCTTTTGATTTATAAGGGATTTTGCCGATTTCGGCCTATTGGTTAAAAAATGA
GCTGATTTAACAAAAATTTAACGCGAATTTTAACAAAATATTAACGCTTACAATTTCCTGATGCGGTATT
TTCTCCTTACGCATCTGTGCGGTATTTCACACCGCATACGCGGATCTGCGCAGCACCATGGCCTGAAATA
ACCTCTGAAAGAGGAACTTGGTTAGGTACCTTCTGAGGCGGAAAGAACCAGCTGTGGAATGTGTGTCAGT
TAGGGTGTGGAAAGTCCCCAGGCTCCCCAGCAGGCAGAAGTATGCAAAGCATGCATCTCAATTAGTCAGC
AACCAGGTGTGGAAAGTCCCCAGGCTCCCCAGCAGGCAGAAGTATGCAAAGCATGCATCTCAATTAGTCA
GCAACCATAGTCCCGCCCCTAACTCCGCCCATCCCGCCCCTAACTCCGCCCAGTTCCGCCCATTCTCCGC
CCCATGGCTGACTAATTTTTTTTATTTATGCAGAGGCCGAGGCCGCCTCGGCCTCTGAGCTATTCCAGAA
GTAGTGAGGAGGCTTTTTTGGAGGCCTAGGCTTTTGCAAAAAGCTTGATTCTTCTGACACAACAGTCTCG
AACTTAAGGCTAGAGCCACCATGATTGAACAAGATGGATTGCACGCAGGTTCTCCGGCCGCTTGGGTGGA
GAGGCTATTCGGCTATGACTGGGCACAACAGACAATCGGCTGCTCTGATGCCGCCGTGTTCCGGCTGTCA
GCGCAGGGGCGCCCGGTTCTTTTTGTCAAGACCGACCTGTCCGGTGCCCTGAATGAACTGCAGGACGAGG
CAGCGCGGCTATCGTGGCTGGCCACGACGGGCGTTCCTTGCGCAGCTGTGCTCGACGTTGTCACTGAAGC
GGGAAGGGACTGGCTGCTATTGGGCGAAGTGCCGGGGCAGGATCTCCTGTCATCTCACCTTGCTCCTGCC
GAGAAAGTATCCATCATGGCTGATGCAATGCGGCGGCTGCATACGCTTGATCCGGCTACCTGCCCATTCG
ACCACCAAGCGAAACATCGCATCGAGCGAGCACGTACTCGGATGGAAGCCGGTCTTGTCGATCAGGATGA
TCTGGACGAAGAGCATCAGGGGCTCGCGCCAGCCGAACTGTTCGCCAGGCTCAAGGCGCGCATGCCCGAC
GGCGAGGATCTCGTCGTGACCCATGGCGATGCCTGCTTGCCGAATATCATGGTGGAAAATGGCCGCTTTT
CTGGATTCATCGACTGTGGCCGGCTGGGTGTGGCGGACCGCTATCAGGACATAGCGTTGGCTACCCGTGA
TATTGCTGAAGAGCTTGGCGGCGAATGGGCTGACCGCTTCCTCGTGCTTTACGGTATCGCCGCTCCCGAT
TCGCAGCGCATCGCCTTCTATCGCCTTCTTGACGAGTTCTTCTGAGCGGGACTCTGGGGTTCGAAATGAC
CGACCAAGCGACGCCCAACCTGCCATCACGATGGCCGCAATAAAATATCTTTATTTTCATTACATCTGTG
TGTTGGTTTTTTGTGTGAATCGATAGCGATAAGGATCCGCGTATGGTGCACTCTCAGTACAATCTGCTCT
GATGCCGCATAGTTAAGCCAGCCCCGACACCCGCCAACACCCGCTGACGCGCCCTGACGGGCTTGTCTGC
TCCCGGCATCCGCTTACAGACAAGCTGTGACCGTCTCCGGGAGCTGCATGTGTCAGAGGTTTTCACCGTC
ATCACCGAAACGCGCGAGACGAAAGGGCCTCGTGATACGCCTATTTTTATAGGTTAATGTCATGATAATA
ATGGTTTCTTAGACGTCAGGTGGCACTTTTCGGGGAAATGTGCGCGGAACCCCTATTTGTTTATTTTTCT
AAATACATTCAAATATGTATCCGCTCATGAGACAATAACCCTGATAAATGCTTCAATAATATTGAAAAAG
GAAGAGTATGAGTATTCAACATTTCCGTGTCGCCCTTATTCCCTTTTTTGCGGCATTTTGCCTTCCTGTT
TTTGCTCACCCAGAAACGCTGGTGAAAGTAAAAGATGCTGAAGATCAGTTGGGTGCACGAGTGGGTTACA
TCGAACTGGATCTCAACAGCGGTAAGATCCTTGAGAGTTTTCGCCCCGAAGAACGTTTTCCAATGATGAG
CACTTTTAAAGTTCTGCTATGTGGCGCGGTATTATCCCGTATTGACGCCGGGCAAGAGCAACTCGGTCGC
CGCATACACTATTCTCAGAATGACTTGGTTGAGTACTCACCAGTCACAGAAAAGCATCTTACGGATGGCA
TGACAGTAAGAGAATTATGCAGTGCTGCCATAACCATGAGTGATAACACTGCGGCCAACTTACTTCTGAC
AACGATCGGAGGACCGAAGGAGCTAACCGCTTTTTTGCACAACATGGGGGATCATGTAACTCGCCTTGAT
CGTTGGGAACCGGAGCTGAATGAAGCCATACCAAACGACGAGCGTGACACCACGATGCCTGTAGCAATGG
CAACAACGTTGCGCAAACTATTAACTGGCGAACTACTTACTCTAGCTTCCCGGCAACAATTAATAGACTG
GATGGAGGCGGATAAAGTTGCAGGACCACTTCTGCGCTCGGCCCTTCCGGCTGGCTGGTTTATTGCTGAT
AAATCTGGAGCCGGTGAGCGTGGGTCTCGCGGTATCATTGCAGCACTGGGGCCAGATGGTAAGCCCTCCC
GTATCGTAGTTATCTACACGACGGGGAGTCAGGCAACTATGGATGAACGAAATAGACAGATCGCTGAGAT
AGGTGCCTCACTGATTAAGCATTGGTAACTGTCAGACCAAGTTTACTCATATATACTTTAGATTGATTTA
AAACTTCATTTTTAATTTAAAAGGATCTAGGTGAAGATCCTTTTTGATAATCTCATGACCAAAATCCCTT
AACGTGAGTTTTCGTTCCACTGAGCGTCAGACCCCGTAGAAAAGATCAAAGGATCTTCTTGAGATCCTTT
TTTTCTGCGCGTAATCTGCTGCTTGCAAACAAAAAAACCACCGCTACCAGCGGTGGTTTGTTTGCCGGAT
CAAGAGCTACCAACTCTTTTTCCGAAGGTAACTGGCTTCAGCAGAGCGCAGATACCAAATACTGTTCTTC
TAGTGTAGCCGTAGTTAGGCCACCACTTCAAGAACTCTGTAGCACCGCCTACATACCTCGCTCTGCTAAT
CCTGTTACCAGTGGCTGCTGCCAGTGGCGATAAGTCGTGTCTTACCGGGTTGGACTCAAGACGATAGTTA
CCGGATAAGGCGCAGCGGTCGGGCTGAACGGGGGGTTCGTGCACACAGCCCAGCTTGGAGCGAACGACCT
ACACCGAACTGAGATACCTACAGCGTGAGCTATGAGAAAGCGCCACGCTTCCCGAAGGGAGAAAGGCGGA
CAGGTATCCGGTAAGCGGCAGGGTCGGAACAGGAGAGCGCACGAGGGAGCTTCCAGGGGGAAACGCCTGG
TATCTTTATAGTCCTGTCGGGTTTCGCCACCTCTGACTTGAGCGTCGATTTTTGTGATGCTCGTCAGGGG
GGCGGAGCCTATGGAAAAACGCCAGCAACGCGGCCTTTTTACGGTTCCTGGCCTTTTGCTGGCCTTTTGC
TCACATGGCTCGACAGATCT
Features (pLannotate 1.2.2; 22 found; start..end, strand, type, name):
    172..383     +  promoter       EF-1α core promoter: core promoter for human elongation factor EF-1α
    384..497     +  intron         EF-1α intron A (fragment): intron upstream of the start codon of human EF-1α
   1123..1326    +  intron         EF-1α intron A: truncated intron upstream of the start codon of human EF-1α
   1475..1607    +  intron         chimeric intron: chimera between introns from human β-globin and immunoglobulin heavy chain genes
   1652..1670    +  promoter       T7 promoter: promoter for bacteriophage T7 RNA polymerase
   1685..2506    +  CDS            NQO1: NQO1_HUMAN - Also known as DIA4, NMOR1. Experimental evidence at protein level: Swiss-Prot protein existence level 1. The enzyme apparently serves as a quinone reductase in connection with conjugation reactions of hydroquinons involved in detoxification pathways as well as in biosynthetic processes such as the vitamin K-dependent gamma-carboxylation of glutamate residues in prothrombin synthesis. From Homo sapiens (Human).
   2633..3095    +  misc_feature   IRES: internal ribosome entry site (IRES) of the encephalomyocarditis virus (EMCV)
   3110..3129    +  misc_feature   MCS (fragment): pUC18/19 multiple cloning site
   3144..3161    -  promoter       T3 promoter (fragment): promoter for bacteriophage T3 RNA polymerase
   3179..3300    -  polyA_signal   SV40 poly(A) signal: SV40 polyadenylation signal
   3323..3391    -  CDS            large T antigen (fragment): large T antigen from SV40 (simian virus 40)
   3415..3482    +  CDS            lacZα (fragment): LacZα fragment of β-galactosidase; lacZ fragment
   3486..3914    +  rep_origin     f1 ori (sequence partly withheld): f1 bacteriophage origin of replication; arrow indicates direction of (+) strand synthesis
   3942..3993    -  misc_feature   bom (fragment): basis of mobility region from pBR322
   4058..4415    +  promoter       SV40 promoter: SV40 enhancer and early promoter
   4466..5257    +  CDS            neo: KKA2_KLEPN - Also known as kan, nptII. Experimental evidence at protein level: Swiss-Prot protein existence level 1. Resistance to kanamycin, neomycin, paromomycin, ribostamycin, butirosin and gentamicin B. From Klebsiella pneumoniae.
   5324..5372    +  polyA_signal   poly(A) signal: synthetic polyadenylation signal
   5392..5446    -  misc_feature   bom (fragment): basis of mobility region from pBR322
   5548..5583    -  CDS            rop (fragment): Rop protein, which maintains plasmids at low copy number; rop
   5678..5782    +  promoter       AmpR promoter: bla
   5783..6643    +  CDS            AmpR: β-lactamase; bla; confers resistance to ampicillin, carbenicillin, and related antibiotics
   6814..7402    +  rep_origin     ori: high-copy-number ColE1/pMB1/pBR322/pUC origin of replication
