[The description below was written by a language model from this plasmid's Addgene catalogue record and pLannotate feature annotations shown in this document.]
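Description:
pEFIRES NQO1 Y128F is a mammalian expression plasmid built on the pEFIRES backbone that drives an untagged point mutant of human NAD(P)H:quinone oxidoreductase 1 (NQO1). In bacteria it is maintained as a high-copy plasmid through a ColE1/pUC-type origin and selected with ampicillin via the β-lactamase gene. An f1 origin is also present, which in principle allows single-stranded DNA production.

The roughly 825 bp NQO1 coding sequence was inserted between XhoI and NotI sites, both retained, downstream of the human EF-1α promoter. The annotation shows the EF-1α core promoter followed by portions of its first intron and a chimeric β-globin/immunoglobulin intron, elements that generally support strong, sustained transcription and efficient processing in mammalian cells. A T7 promoter sits just upstream of the open reading frame. An EMCV IRES follows the NQO1 sequence, but the feature table annotates no coding sequence immediately after it, only a short polylinker fragment. The nearby SV40 poly(A) signal is annotated on the opposite strand. What, if anything, the IRES translates here is therefore not stated in the record. A separate cassette, made up of the SV40 enhancer/early promoter, the neomycin phosphotransferase gene and a synthetic poly(A) signal, would allow G418 selection of stably transfected cells.

The substitution is named Y128F, but repository sequencing places the tyrosine-to-phenylalanine change at position 129 relative to the reference protein, a difference consistent with whether the initiator methionine is counted. The associated work concerns ubiquitin-independent proteasomal degradation of p53 and p73, so the plasmid was presumably used to compare this mutant with a wild-type NQO1 counterpart in that setting, although the record does not state the mutation's functional effect.
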