Addgene plasmid #61734: pEFIRES NQO1 Y128F
Purpose: Expresses human Y128F NQO1
Depositing lab: Yosef Shaul. Depositing organization: Weizmann Institute of Science. Publication: A mechanism of ubiquitin-independent proteasomal degradation of the tumor suppressors p53 and p73. Asher G, Tsvetkov P, Kahana C, Shaul Y. Genes Dev. 2005 Feb 1;19(3):316-21. 10.1101/gad.319905 PubMed 15687255.
Backbone
  Vector backbone: pEFIRES
  Vector type: Mammalian Expression
Growth in bacteria
  Bacterial resistance: Ampicillin, 100 μg/mL
  Growth temperature: 37°C
  Growth strain: DH5alpha
  Copy number: High Copy
Gene/Insert
  Gene/Insert name: NAD(P)H dehydrogenase, quinone 1 (NQO1)
  Species: H. sapiens (human)
  Insert size (bp): 825
  Mutation: Y128F
  GenBank ID: NM_000903.2 NP_000894.1
  Entrez Gene: NQO1 (a.k.a. DHQU, DIA4, DTD, NMOR1, NMORI, QR1)
  Promoter: Ef1a
  Tag / fusion protein: None
  Cloning method: Restriction Enzyme; 5′ cloning site XhoI (not destroyed); 3′ cloning site NotI (not destroyed)
  Sequencing primers: 5′ as for pEFIRES NQO1 WT; 3′ as for pEFIRES NQO1 WT
Terms and licenses: Academic/Nonprofit Terms; Industry Terms: Not Available to Industry
Depositor comments: Addgene sequencing results find that the Y to F mutation is at position 129 with respect to reference sequence NP_000894.1.
How to cite: pEFIRES NQO1 Y128F was a gift from Yosef Shaul (Addgene plasmid # 61734 ; http://n2t.net/addgene:61734 ; RRID:Addgene_61734)
