>Addgene plasmid #61734 | pEFIRES NQO1 Y128F | addgene partial sequence | sequence record 110787 | chim-int-F 5'-TCTTACTGACATCCACTTTGCC-3'
AGGCTAGAGTACTTAATACGACTCACTATAGGCTAGCCTCGAGGCTATGGTCGGCAGAAGAGCACTGATC
GTACTGGCTCACTCAGAGAGGACCTCCTTCAACTATGCCATGAAGGAGGCTGCTGCAGCGGCTTTGAAGA
AGAAAGGATGGGAGGTGGTGGAGTCGGACCTCTATGCCATGAACTTCAATCCCATCATTTCCAGAAAGGA
CATCACAGGTAAACTGAAGGACCCTGCGAACTTTCAGTATCCTGCCGAGTCTGTTCTGGCTTATAAAGAA
GGCCATCTGAGCCCAGATATTGTGGCTGAACAAAAGAAGCTGGAAGCCGCAGACCTTGTGATATTCCAGT
TCCCCCTGCAGTGGTTTGGAGTCCCTGCCATTCTGAAAGGCTGGTTTGAGCGAGTGTTCATAGGAGAGTT
TGCTTACACTTTCGCTGCCATGTATGACAAAGGACCCTTCCGGAGTAAGAAGGCAGTGCTTTCCATCACC
ACTGGTGGCAGTGGCTCCATGTACTCTCTGCAAGGGATCCACGGGGACATGAATGTCATTCTCTGGCCAA
TTCAGAGTGGCATTCTGCATTTCTGTGGCTTCCAAGTCTTAGAACCTCAACTGACATATAGCATTGGGCA
CACTCCAGCAGACGCCCGAATTCAAATCCTGGAAGGATGGAAGAAACGCCTGGAGAATATTTGGGATGAG
ACACCACTGTATTTTGCTCCAAGCAGCCTCTTTGACCTAAACTTCCAGGCAGGATTCTTAATGAAAAAAG
AGGTACAGGATGAGGAGAAAAACAAGAAATTTGGCCTTTCTGTGGGCCATCACTTGGGCAAGTCCATCCC
AACTGACAACCAGATCAAAGCTAGAA
