>Addgene plasmid #61734 | pEFIRES NQO1 Y128F | addgene partial sequence | sequence record 110885 | pCDH-rev 5'-GCATTCCTTTGGCGAGAG-3'
GGCCAGGTTTCCGGGCCCTCACATTGCCAAAAGACGGCAATATGGTGGAAAATAACATATAGACAAACGC
ACACCGGCCTTATTCCAAGCGGCTTCGGCCAGTAACGTTAGGGGGGGGGGCGGAATTGGGCTAGAGCGGC
CGCTCATTTTCTAGCTTTGATCTGGTTGTCAGTTGGGATGGACTTGCCCAAGTGATGGCCCACAGAAAGG
CCAAATTTCTTGTTTTTCTCCTCATCCTGTACCTCTTTTTTCATTAAGAATCCTGCCTGGAAGTTTAGGT
CAAAGAGGCTGCTTGGAGCAAAATACAGTGGTGTCTCATCCCAAATATTCTCCAGGCGTTTCTTCCATCC
TTCCAGGATTTGAATTCGGGCGTCTGCTGGAGTGTGCCCAATGCTATATGTCAGTTGAGGTTCTAAGACT
TGGAAGCCACAGAAATGCAGAATGCCACTCTGAATTGGCCAGAGAATGACATTCATGTCCCCGTGGATCC
CTTGCAGAGAGTACATGGAGCCACTGCCACCAGTGGTGATGGAAAGCACTGCCTTCTTACTCCGGAAGGG
TCCTTTGTCATACATGGCAGCGAAAGTGTAAGCAAACTCTCCTATGAACACTCGCTCAAACCAGCCTTTC
AGAATGGCAGGGACTCCAAACCACTGCAGGGGGAACTGGAATATCACAAGGTCTGCGGCTTCCAGCTTCT
TTTGTTCAGCCACAATATCTGGGCTCAGATGGCCTTCTTTATAAGCCAGAACAGACTCGGCAGGATACTG
AAAGTTCGCAGGGTCCTTCAGTTTACCTGTGATGTCCTTTCTGG
